Addgene plasmid #241094: pDMJ2-SARS-CoV-2-Spike (BA.5-1c)
Purpose: Expresses SARS-CoV-2 spike (BA.5-1c) protein for creating pseudotyped virus
Depositing lab: Jeremy Luban. Depositing organization: University of Massachusetts, Worcester. Publication: Computationally designed proteins mimic antibody immune evasion in viral evolution. Youssef N, Gurev S, Ghantous F, Brock KP, Jaimes JA, Thadani NN, Dauphin A, Sherman AC, Yurkovetskiy L, Soto D, Estanboulieh R, Kotzen B, Notin P, Kollasch AW, Cohen AA, Dross SE, Erasmus J, Fuller DH, Bjorkman PJ, Lemieux JE, Luban J, Seaman MS, Marks DS. Immunity. 2025 May 6:S1074-7613(25)00178-5. doi: 10.1016/j.immuni.2025.04.015. PubMed 40345199.
Backbone
  Vector backbone: pDMJ2
  Vector type: Mammalian Expression
Growth in bacteria
  Bacterial resistance: Ampicillin, 100 μg/mL
  Growth temperature: 37°C
  Growth strain: DH5alpha
  Copy number: High Copy
Gene/Insert
  Gene/Insert name: Spike (BA.5-1c)
  Species: SARS-CoV-2
  Mutation: R346T,T19I,L24del,P25del,P26del,A27S,H69del,V70del,G142D,V213G,G339D,S371F,S373P,S375F,T376A,D405N,R408S,K417N,N440K,L452R,S477N,T478K,E484A,F486V,Q498R,N501Y,Y505H,D614G,H655Y,N679K,P681H,N764K,D796Y,Q954H,N969K
  Entrez Gene: S (a.k.a. GU280_gp02, spike glycoprotein)
  Cloning method: Gene Synthesis
Terms and licenses: Academic/Nonprofit Terms; Industry Terms: Not Available to Industry
How to cite: pDMJ2-SARS-CoV-2-Spike (BA.5-1c) was a gift from Jeremy Luban (Addgene plasmid # 241094 ; http://n2t.net/addgene:241094 ; RRID:Addgene_241094)
