[The description below was written by a language model from this plasmid's Addgene catalogue record and pLannotate feature annotations shown in this document.]
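Description:
pDMJ2-SARS-CoV-2-Spike (BA.5-1c) is a 7,377 bp mammalian expression plasmid built on the pDMJ2 backbone that drives production of a SARS-CoV-2 spike glycoprotein variant for pseudotyping viral particles. It is maintained in E. coli as a high-copy plasmid through a ColE1/pUC-type origin of replication and is selected with ampicillin via a β-lactamase gene under its native bla promoter. A short fragment of the pBR322 basis-of-mobility region is also annotated in the backbone. The annotation shows no mammalian selection marker or reporter, which fits transient transfection use.

The spike open reading frame, made by gene synthesis, sits downstream of the human cytomegalovirus immediate-early enhancer and promoter. Between the promoter and the coding sequence lie a fragment of the HTLV-1 5' LTR and a fragment of modified CMV intron A. Leader elements of this kind are commonly included to improve transcript processing and expression, and here the LTR fragment acts as part of the 5' untranslated leader rather than as a functional retroviral repeat. Transcripts are terminated by the bovine growth hormone polyadenylation signal.

The insert carries a long list of Omicron-lineage substitutions and deletions, including the 24–26 and 69–70 deletions, many receptor-binding-domain changes such as K417N, L452R, E484A, F486V, Q498R and N501Y, and D614G, H655Y and P681H, with R346T listed as well. No epitope tag is annotated.

The plasmid is intended to supply spike in trans to producer cells making pseudotyped virus. The associated publication concerns antibody immune evasion in viral evolution.
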