Features (pLannotate 1.2.2; 10 found; start..end, strand, type, name):
      1..3750    +  CDS            S: SPIKE_SARS2 - Experimental evidence at protein level: Swiss-Prot protein existence level 1. [Spike glycoprotein]: May down-regulate host tetherin (BST2) by lysosomal degradation, thereby counteracting its antiviral activity. From Severe acute respiratory syndrome coronavirus 2 (2019-nCoV) (SARS-CoV-2).
   3773..3997    +  polyA_signal   bGH poly(A) signal: bovine growth hormone polyadenylation signal
   4412..5000    -  rep_origin     ori: high-copy-number ColE1/pMB1/pBR322/pUC origin of replication
   5171..6031    -  CDS            AmpR: β-lactamase; bla; confers resistance to ampicillin, carbenicillin, and related antibiotics
   6032..6136    -  promoter       AmpR promoter: bla
   6176..6233    +  misc_feature   bom (fragment): basis of mobility region from pBR322
   6319..6698    +  enhancer       CMV enhancer: human cytomegalovirus immediate early enhancer
   6699..6902    +  promoter       CMV promoter: human cytomegalovirus (CMV) immediate early promoter
   6991..7218    +  LTR            5' LTR (truncated) (fragment): truncated 5' long terminal repeat (LTR) from human T-cell leukemia virus (HTLV) type 1
   7222..7332    +  intron         CMV intron (fragment): modified intron A from human cytomegalovirus
>Addgene plasmid #241094 | pDMJ2-SARS-CoV-2-Spike (BA.5-1c) | addgene full sequence | sequence record 486219 | Addgene NGS Result
ATGTTCGTGTTTCTGGTTCTGCTTCCCCTGGTCTCTAGTCAGTGCGTCAACCTTATCACCCGAACACAGA
GTTATACCAATTCCTTTACGAGAGGTGTTTACTATCCCGATAAAGTGTTCCGGAGCAGTGTTCTGCACTC
CACTCAGGACCTCTTCCTGCCCTTCTTTTCAAACGTTACATGGTTTCACGCAATCAGTGGGACTAACGGC
ACAAAGAGGTTCGACAACCCCGTGTTGCCTTTCAACGACGGCGTGTATTTTGCCAGTACCGAAAAGAGCA
ATATCATCCGGGGATGGATCTTCGGCACGACCCTTGATAGTAAGACACAAAGCCTGCTCATAGTGAATAA
TGCAACGAACGTCGTAATCAAGGTGTGCGAGTTCCAGTTTTGCAATGACCCTTTTCTGGACGTGTATTAC
CATAAGAACAATAAATCTTGGATGGAAAGTGAGTTCCGGGTGTACTCCAGCGCAAATAACTGTACTTTTG
AGTATGTGAGCCAGCCGTTTCTGATGGACCTCGAAGGCAAACAGGGCAATTTCAAAAACCTGCGCGAATT
TGTGTTCAAGAACATCGACGGTTATTTCAAGATCTACTCCAAGCATACCCCTATTAACCTGGGTCGCGAT
CTGCCACAAGGCTTTTCAGCCCTCGAACCTCTCGTGGATTTGCCGATTGGCATAAACATTACCCGCTTCC
AAACATTGCTCGCACTGCATCGGTCTTATCTGACCCCAGGAGACTCATCCAGCGGATGGACTGCCGGGGC
TGCTGCATATTACGTCGGGTACCTGCAGCCGAGGACTTTCCTGCTGAAGTACAATGAGAACGGCACTATT
ACCGACGCTGTTGATTGCGCGCTGGACCCATTGTCTGAAACCAAATGTACACTGAAAAGTTTCACAGTCG
AGAAAGGGATCTATCAGACATCAAATTTCAGGGTTCAGCCCACAGAGAGCATTGTTAGATTCCCCAACAT
CACCAACTTGTGCCCATTCGATGAGGTCTTTAATGCTACCACCTTCGCCAGCGTGTATGCGTGGAATAGG
AAAAGAATCAGCAATTGCGTGGCCGATTACAGCGTGCTGTACAACTTCGCGCCCTTCTTCGCATTCAAAT
GCTACGGCGTGTCCCCTACCAAGCTCAACGATCTGTGTTTTACTAACGTTTACGCCGATAGCTTCGTGAT
TAGGGGGAATGAGGTAAGCCAAATCGCACCTGGCCAGACCGGAAATATTGCAGACTATAATTACAAGCTT
CCCGATGATTTCACCGGGTGCGTCATCGCGTGGAACTCCAATAAGCTCGATTCAAAAGTGGGAGGTAACT
ATAACTACCGGTACAGGTTGTTTCGAAAGTCCAACCTGAAGCCTTTTGAGCGGGACATTTCAACCGAGAT
TTATCAGGCCGGAAATAAACCCTGCAACGGGGTCGCAGGGGTGAATTGTTACTTCCCTCTTCAATCTTAC
GGATTTCGCCCGACATACGGGGTTGGCCACCAGCCATACCGGGTGGTAGTGCTTTCATTTGAGCTGCTTC
ATGCCCCTGCTACAGTTTGTGGCCCTAAGAAGTCTACCAACCTTGTTAAAAATAAGTGCGTGAACTTTAA
TTTCAACGGTCTCACTGGTACTGGAGTTCTCACGGAATCCAACAAGAAATTCTTGCCTTTCCAGCAGTTT
GGCAGGGATATTGCAGACACTACCGACGCCGTCCGAGATCCCCAGACACTGGAGATACTGGACATAACTC
CTTGTTCTTTTGGCGGAGTTTCAGTTATTACCCCCGGTACGAACACCAGTAATCAAGTCGCTGTGCTGTA
CCAGGGCGTAAATTGCACCGAGGTCCCCGTCGCTATTCACGCAGACCAGCTCACTCCAACATGGCGCGTC
TACTCTACTGGAAGTAACGTGTTCCAGACTAGAGCCGGCTGCCTCATTGGAGCCGAGTACGTTAACAATT
CTTATGAATGTGATATCCCGATAGGAGCAGGTATCTGCGCATCTTATCAGACTCAGACAAAGTCCCACAG
AAGAGCTAGGTCAGTGGCGTCCCAGTCCATCATTGCCTATACAATGAGCCTGGGGGCTGAAAACTCCGTG
GCCTATAGCAACAACTCTATAGCTATCCCCACTAATTTTACCATCTCTGTAACCACAGAGATCTTGCCAG
TCTCTATGACAAAAACGTCCGTCGATTGTACGATGTACATCTGCGGGGATAGCACCGAATGCTCCAATCT
TTTGCTGCAGTATGGCAGTTTCTGTACACAGCTGAAACGAGCCCTGACAGGGATTGCGGTGGAACAGGAT
AAGAACACCCAAGAAGTGTTTGCGCAGGTGAAACAGATTTACAAAACCCCACCAATAAAGTATTTTGGTG
GGTTCAATTTCTCTCAAATCCTGCCTGATCCTTCTAAACCTAGCAAACGGAGCTTTATAGAGGATCTGCT
CTTTAATAAGGTCACGCTCGCTGATGCTGGATTTATTAAACAGTATGGCGATTGTCTGGGCGACATTGCT
GCTCGCGATCTGATCTGTGCCCAGAAGTTCAATGGTCTCACGGTACTGCCTCCACTTCTGACCGATGAGA
TGATTGCCCAATATACCAGTGCCCTGCTTGCCGGCACCATTACATCCGGATGGACATTCGGTGCCGGAGC
CGCACTGCAAATCCCCTTTGCAATGCAGATGGCTTATCGCTTTAATGGGATTGGGGTGACTCAGAACGTG
CTGTACGAAAACCAGAAACTGATAGCCAACCAGTTCAATTCCGCTATTGGCAAGATACAGGACTCCCTGA
GCTCCACAGCGTCAGCGCTCGGGAAGCTGCAAGACGTGGTCAATCACAACGCACAGGCCTTGAACACCCT
CGTCAAGCAACTGAGTAGCAAGTTCGGCGCCATAAGCTCAGTGCTGAATGACATCCTTAGTAGACTGGAT
AAAGTCGAGGCCGAAGTACAGATCGACCGGCTGATTACCGGACGATTGCAGTCCCTCCAGACTTACGTCA
CACAGCAGCTGATAAGAGCCGCAGAGATTAGGGCCTCTGCAAATTTGGCTGCTACAAAAATGTCCGAATG
CGTCCTGGGGCAATCAAAGCGCGTAGACTTTTGTGGCAAGGGCTACCACCTGATGTCATTCCCACAATCC
GCCCCACACGGTGTTGTGTTTCTGCATGTTACTTACGTGCCCGCTCAAGAGAAGAATTTTACCACTGCCC
CCGCCATCTGCCATGACGGCAAGGCCCATTTTCCAAGAGAAGGGGTCTTCGTGAGCAATGGAACGCACTG
GTTCGTGACTCAGAGAAACTTTTATGAGCCCCAGATCATTACAACTGACAACACATTTGTATCTGGCAAT
TGTGACGTGGTGATTGGGATAGTGAATAACACCGTGTACGATCCACTGCAACCGGAACTCGACTCTTTCA
AGGAGGAACTGGACAAGTACTTCAAGAATCACACCAGCCCCGATGTGGACCTGGGTGACATCAGTGGAAT
CAACGCTAGCGTAGTGAATATCCAGAAAGAGATCGACAGATTGAACGAAGTCGCCAAGAACCTGAACGAG
TCACTGATTGACCTGCAGGAGTTGGGAAAATACGAGCAGTACATTAAGTGGCCATGGTATATCTGGCTCG
GGTTTATCGCCGGACTCATCGCTATCGTAATGGTGACCATCATGCTTTGTTGTATGACTAGCTGCTGCAG
CTGCCTTAAAGGCTGTTGTAGCTGCGGCTCTTGCTGTAAATAATGATGAGGATCCAGATCTGCTGTGCCT
TCTAGTTGCCAGCCATCTGTTGTTTGCCCCTCCCCCGTGCCTTCCTTGACCCTGGAAGGTGCCACTCCCA
CTGTCCTTTCCTAATAAAATGAGGAAATTGCATCGCATTGTCTGAGTAGGTGTCATTCTATTCTGGGGGG
TGGGGTGGGGCAGGACAGCAAGGGGGAGGATTGGGAAGACAATAGCAGGCATGCTGGGGATGCGGTGGGC
TCTATGGGTACCCAGGTGCTGAAGAATTGACCCGGTTCCTCCTGGGCCAGAAAGAAGCAGGCACATCCCC
TTCTCTGTGACACACCCTGTCCACGCCCCTGGTTCTTAGTTCCAGCCCCACTCATAGGACACTCATAGCT
CAGGAGGGCTCCGCCTTCAATCCCACCCGCTAAAGTACTTGGAGCGGTCTCTCCCTCCCTCATCAGCCCA
CCAAACCAAACCTAGCCTCCAAGAGTGGGAAGAAATTAAAGCAAGATAGGCTATTAAGTGCAGAGGGAGA
GAAAATGCCTCCAACATGTGAGGAAGTAATGAGAGAAATCATAGAATTTTAAGGCCATGATTTAAGGCCA
ATCGGAAAGAACATGTGAGCAAAAGGCCAGCAAAAGGCCAGGAACCGTAAAAAGGCCGCGTTGCTGGCGT
TTTTCCATAGGCTCCGCCCCCCTGACGAGCATCACAAAAATCGACGCTCAAGTCAGAGGTGGCGAAACCC
GACAGGACTATAAAGATACCAGGCGTTTCCCCCTGGAAGCTCCCTCGTGCGCTCTCCTGTTCCGACCCTG
CCGCTTACCGGATACCTGTCCGCCTTTCTCCCTTCGGGAAGCGTGGCGCTTTCTCATAGCTCACGCTGTA
GGTATCTCAGTTCGGTGTAGGTCGTTCGCTCCAAGCTGGGCTGTGTGCACGAACCCCCCGTTCAGCCCGA
CCGCTGCGCCTTATCCGGTAACTATCGTCTTGAGTCCAACCCGGTAAGACACGACTTATCGCCACTGGCA
GCAGCCACTGGTAACAGGATTAGCAGAGCGAGGTATGTAGGCGGTGCTACAGAGTTCTTGAAGTGGTGGC
CTAACTACGGCTACACTAGAAGAACAGTATTTGGTATCTGCGCTCTGCTGAAGCCAGTTACCTTCGGAAA
AAGAGTTGGTAGCTCTTGATCCGGCAAACAAACCACCGCTGGTAGCGGTGGTTTTTTTGTTTGCAAGCAG
CAGATTACGCGCAGAAAAAAAGGATCTCAAGAAGATCCTTTGATCTTTTCTACGGGGTCTGACGCTCAGT
GGAACGAAAACTCACGTTAAGGGATTTTGGTCATGAGATTATCAAAAAGGATCTTCACCTAGATCCTTTT
AAATTAAAAATGAAGTTTTAAATCAATCTAAAGTATATATGAGTAAACTTGGTCTGACAGTTACCAATGC
TTAATCAGTGAGGCACCTATCTCAGCGATCTGTCTATTTCGTTCATCCATAGTTGCCTGACTCCCCGTCG
TGTAGATAACTACGATACGGGAGGGCTTACCATCTGGCCCCAGTGCTGCAATGATACCGCGAGACCCACG
CTCACCGGCTCCAGATTTATCAGCAATAAACCAGCCAGCCGGAAGGGCCGAGCGCAGAAGTGGTCCTGCA
ACTTTATCCGCCTCCATCCAGTCTATTAATTGTTGCCGGGAAGCTAGAGTAAGTAGTTCGCCAGTTAATA
GTTTGCGCAACGTTGTTGCCATTGCTACAGGCATCGTGGTGTCACGCTCGTCGTTTGGTATGGCTTCATT
CAGCTCCGGTTCCCAACGATCAAGGCGAGTTACATGATCCCCCATGTTGTGCAAAAAAGCGGTTAGCTCC
TTCGGTCCTCCGATCGTTGTCAGAAGTAAGTTGGCCGCAGTGTTATCACTCATGGTTATGGCAGCACTGC
ATAATTCTCTTACTGTCATGCCATCCGTAAGATGCTTTTCTGTGACTGGTGAGTACTCAACCAAGTCATT
CTGAGAATAGTGTATGCGGCGACCGAGTTGCTCTTGCCCGGCGTCAATACGGGATAATACCGCGCCACAT
AGCAGAACTTTAAAAGTGCTCATCATTGGAAAACGTTCTTCGGGGCGAAAACTCTCAAGGATCTTACCGC
TGTTGAGATCCAGTTCGATGTAACCCACTCGTGCACCCAACTGATCTTCAGCATCTTTTACTTTCACCAG
CGTTTCTGGGTGAGCAAAAACAGGAAGGCAAAATGCCGCAAAAAAGGGAATAAGGGCGACACGGAAATGT
TGAATACTCATACTCTTCCTTTTTCAATATTATTGAAGCATTTATCAGGGTTATTGTCTCATGAGCGGAT
ACATATTTGAATGTATTTAGAAAAATAAACAAATAGGGGTTCCGCGCACATTTCCCCGAAAAGTGCCACC
TGACGTCCCAATGATTGCACCATATGCGGTGTGAAATACCGCACAGATGCGTAAGGAGAAAATACCGCAT
CAGATTGGCTATTGGCCATTGCATACGTTGTATCCATATCATAATATGTACATTTATATTGGCTCATGTC
CAACATTACCGCCATGTTGACATTGATTATTGACTAGTTATTAATAGTAATCAATTACGGGGTCATTAGT
TCATAGCCCATATATGGAGTTCCGCGTTACATAACTTACGGTAAATGGCCCGCCTGGCTGACCGCCCAAC
GACCCCCGCCCATTGACGTCAATAATGACGTATGTTCCCATAGTAACGCCAATAGGGACTTTCCATTGAC
GTCAATGGGTGGAGTATTTACGGTAAACTGCCCACTTGGCAGTACATCAAGTGTATCATATGCCAAGTAC
GCCCCCTATTGACGTCAATGACGGTAAATGGCCCGCCTGGCATTATGCCCAGTACATGACCTTATGGGAC
TTTCCTACTTGGCAGTACATCTACGTATTAGTCATCGCTATTACCATGGTGATGCGGTTTTGGCAGTACA
TCAATGGGCGTGGATAGCGGTTTGACTCACGGGGATTTCCAAGTCTCCACCCCATTGACGTCAATGGGAG
TTTGTTTTGGCACCAAAATCAACGGGACTTTCCAAAATGTCGTAACAACTCCGCCCCATTGACGCAAATG
GGCGGTAGGCGTGTACGGTGGGAGGTCTATATAAGCAGAGCTCGTTTAGTGAACCGTCAGATCGCCTGGA
GACGCCATCCACGCTGTTTTGACCTCCATAGAAGACACCGGGACCGATCCAGCCTCCATCGGCTCGCATC
TCTCCTTCACGCGCCCGCCGCCCTACCTGAGGCCGCCATCCACGCCGGTTGAGTCGCGTTCTGCCGCCTC
CCGCCTGTGGTGCCTCCTGAACTGCGTCCGCCGTCTAGGTAAGTTTAAAGCTCAGGTCGAGACCGGGCCT
TTGTCCGGCGCTCCCTTGGAGCCTACCTAGACTCAGCCGGCTCTCCACGCTTTGCCTGACCCTGCTTGCT
CAACTCTAGTTAACGGTGGAGGGCAGTGTAGTCTGAGCAGTACTCGTTGCTGCCGCGCGCGCCACCAGAC
ATAATAGCTGACAGACTAACAGACTGTTCCTTTCCATGGGTCTTTTCTGCAGTCACCGTCGTCGACACGT
GTGATCAGATATCGCGGCCGCTCTAGA
